LOCUS       Exported 939 bp ds-DNA linear SYN 12-JUN-2021
DEFINITION  Standard for cell-free expression benchmarking..
ACCESSION   .
VERSION     .
KEYWORDS    pCellFree_G03 CTTN
SOURCE      synthetic DNA construct
  ORGANISM  synthetic DNA construct
REFERENCE   1 (bases 1 to 939)
  AUTHORS   Gagoski D, Polinkovsky ME, Mureev S, Kunert A, Johnston W, Gambin Y,
            Alexandrov K
  TITLE     Performance benchmarking of four cell-free protein expression
            systems.
  JOURNAL   Biotechnol Bioeng. 2015 Aug 24. doi: 10.1002/bit.25814.
  PUBMED    26301602
REFERENCE   2 (bases 1 to 939)
  AUTHORS   .
  TITLE     Direct Submission
  JOURNAL   Exported Jun 12, 2021 from SnapGene Server 1.1.58
            http://www.snapgene.com
FEATURES             Location/Qualifiers
     source          1..939
                     /organism="synthetic DNA construct"
                     /mol_type="other DNA"
     protein_bind    168..192
                     /gene="mutant version of attB"
                     /label=attB2
                     /bound_moiety="BP Clonase(TM)"
                     /note="recombination site for the Gateway(R) BP reaction"
ORIGIN
        1 ggtaccacgc gtacccaaca cacggacaca tgcacgaaca cgcatgcaga gagatcatac
       61 atcatctata gagaagtaca cgtaaaagta agactcgtcg tctgccagct acaaccgaga
      121 aggcgacgtg aaaggaacaa gaaaggagga ggagggcggc cgcttacacc actttgtaca
      181 agaaagctgg gttctgccgc agctccacat agttggctgg gaagagcccg taccggccct
      241 tgcacacccc gcgccaccag ccgtcgtcaa tcatctcgat gttggtgatg atgtcatcag
      301 ggtcaaatga gatctcatca tcgcccgcag cctggtagtc gtacagggcg acggctgtga
      361 tccccagatc gttctcgtac tcatcgtagg tgctgtcctc tgcgggatag tggcccgggg
      421 cctctgcgct ttcatagaca gcctctgtgg cataggccag gccctgctgg ctgctggcct
      481 ctcggtagtc agcggcctcc atgctgtaca cgggctccgg ctccgtccca ctcacagggc
      541 ctctgtagct cagctctgcc ttgaaggaag ccgcatcctc atagacgggg ctcgagggca
      601 gcctctcctc ggttggctga ggtgcgggcg acacaggggg cgtttgcgtt ttggctctgg
      661 cttgctcctc cagcttcctc ctggcctctt cctgctcctg ccgctccttg gccatccgct
      721 gggctctctc cgcctccgcc ttccgcctgt cctcctgctc tttctcctta gcgaggtttt
      781 caaagttagc tctgatgtta cttgttttgc tggtcacagc ttcgacaggt actgtcttct
      841 ggtaggcaga ggacacctgg gtgacatcct caaaggttga cgcattctta tccatccgat
      901 ccttctgcac cccatacttc ccgccgaatc ctttggagt
//
