>Addgene plasmid #67100 | pCellFree_G03 CTTN | addgene partial sequence | sequence record 120830 | EGFP-N 5'-CGTCGCCGTCCAGCTCGACCAG-3'
GCTCTCGCCCTTGCTTGTGCCGTGGTGATGGTGGTGATGGTGGTGACCAGAGGTGCCCATGGTTTCACTT
ACGTGTTTAATGTCTTTACAGACTTTATACATTACTGTCATGGTTAAATAAAATAAAATAAAATAAAATA
AAATAAAATAAAATAAAATAAAATAAAATAAAATAAACTTAAGATGTCCCTATAGTGAGTCGTATTAGAC
GTCAGGTGGCACTTTTCGGGGAAATGTGCGCGGAACCCCTATTTGTTTATTTTTCTAAATACATTCAAAT
ATGTATCCGCTCATGAGACAATAACCCTGATAAATGCTTCAATAATATTGAAAAAGGAAGAGTATGAGTA
TTCAACATTTCCGTGTCGCCCTTATTCCCTTTTTTGCGGCATTTTGCCTTCCTGTTTTTGCTCACCCAGA
AACGCTGGTGAAAGTAAAAGATGCTGAAGATCAGTTGGGTGCACGAGTGGGTTACATCGAACTGGATCTC
AACAGCGGTAAGATCCTTGAGAGTTTTCGCCCCGAAGAACGTTTTCCAATGATGAGCACTTTTAAAGTTC
TGCTATGTGGCGCGGTATTATCCCGTATTGACGCCGGGCAAGAGCAACTCGGTCGCCGCATACACTATTC
TCAGAATGACTTGGTTGAGTACTCACCAGTCACAGAAAAGCATCTTACGGATGGCATGACAGTAAGAGAA
TTATGCAGTGCTGCCATAACCATGAGTGATAACACTGCGGCCAACTTACTTCTGACAACGATCGGAGGAC
CGAAGGAGCTAACCGCTTTTTTGCACAACATGGGGGATCATGTAACTCGCCTTGATCGTTGGGAACCGGA
GCTGAATGAAGCCATACCAAACGACGAGCGTGACACCACGATGCCTGTAGCAATGGCAACAACGTTGCGC
AAACTATTAACTGGCGAACTACTTACTCTAGCTTCCCGGCAACAATTAATAGACTGGATG
