[The description below was written by a language model from this plasmid's Addgene catalogue record and the feature table of its GenBank file.]
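Description:
pCellFree_G03 CTTN is a cell-free expression plasmid that carries the human CTTN gene, encoding Src substrate cortactin (also known as EMS1), in the pCellFree_G03 backbone. It is maintained in E. coli as a high-copy plasmid under ampicillin selection. The record does not name the origin of replication. Transcription of the insert is driven by a T7 promoter, so template RNA is made by T7 RNA polymerase in coupled or linked in vitro transcription–translation reactions. The backbone supplies an N-terminal His tag and an N-terminal EGFP. Cortactin is therefore produced as a His-EGFP fusion, which can be followed by fluorescence and captured by metal-affinity methods.

The open reading frame was introduced by Gateway recombination, which leaves attB recombination scars flanking the insert. This lets the same entry clone be moved into related destination vectors. The sequence record held for this plasmid is only a partial 939 bp read, and its single annotated feature is an attB2 site, which is consistent with the junction at one end of the Gateway-cloned insert. The T7 promoter, any translation-enhancing leader, the tags, the terminator, the resistance gene and the origin are not annotated there and are known only from the catalogue fields.

The stated purpose of the construct is to serve as a standard for cell-free expression benchmarking. It was deposited with a study comparing the performance of four cell-free protein expression systems. In that setting, an EGFP-tagged human protein would give a convenient readout of yield and product quality across lysates.
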