Addgene plasmid #67100: pCellFree_G03 CTTN
Purpose: Standard for cell-free expression benchmarking.
Depositing lab: Kirill Alexandrov. Depositing organization: University of Queensland. Publication: Performance benchmarking of four cell-free protein expression systems. Gagoski D, Polinkovsky ME, Mureev S, Kunert A, Johnston W, Gambin Y, Alexandrov K. Biotechnol Bioeng. 2015 Aug 24. doi: 10.1002/bit.25814. PubMed 26301602.
Backbone
  Vector backbone: pCellFree_G03
  Vector type: Cell-free expression
Growth in bacteria
  Bacterial resistance: Ampicillin, 100 μg/mL
  Growth temperature: 37°C
  Growth strain: DH5alpha
  Copy number: High Copy
Gene/Insert
  Gene/Insert name: CTTN (alt name: Src substrate cortactin)
  Species: H. sapiens (human)
  Entrez Gene: CTTN (a.k.a. EMS1)
  Promoter: T7
  Tag / fusion protein: His (N terminal on backbone); EGFP (N terminal on backbone)
  Cloning method: Gateway Cloning
  Sequencing primers: 5′ EGFP-C; 3′ T7 terminal
Terms and licenses: Academic/Nonprofit Terms; Industry Terms: Not Available to Industry
How to cite: pCellFree_G03 CTTN was a gift from Kirill Alexandrov (Addgene plasmid # 67100 ; http://n2t.net/addgene:67100 ; RRID:Addgene_67100)
